>Addgene plasmid #230361 | AiP12328 - pAAV-3xSP10ins-AiE0354h_3xC2-minRho-SYFP2-WPRE3-BGHpA (Alias: CN2328) | addgene full sequence | sequence record 461904 | Addgene NGS Result
CCTGCAGGCAGCTGCGCGCTCGCTCGCTCACTGAGGCCGCCCGGGCGTCGGGCGACCTTTGGTCGCCCGG
CCTCAGTGAGCGAGCGAGCGCGCAGAGAGGGAGTGGCCAACTCCATCACTAGGGGTTCCTGCGGCCGCAC
GCGCCGGTACCGAAGCTACCCCTAACACACTATTCTACACACAGAAAATGCTCTTCACTAGGAAGCTACC
CCTAACACACTATTCTACACACAGAAAATGCTCTTCACTAGGAAGCTACCCCTAACACACTATTCTACAC
ACAGAAAATGCTCTTCACTAGACGCGTATGAACTGGTTAAATTTAAGGACTCATTTTTAAAGGTCAATGT
CCTTTTGCTGCAAATACAGTTCCTATGCAGATGAGAAGTTGAACCTGACCTATGGAGCCGAGCATAATTA
GCCAGCTGCACCCTCATAATAAGGTGCAGATGGTTAATTGCACCAGCAAATAACTGCTTACTTGTGGGCA
CAAAAGCCTGTACCTAAAATCATTGAAAGTATACTTGGGACTATTTATGCTCATGGCAAACAAAACACAT
TTCCATGAACTGGTTAAATTTAAGGACTCATTTTTAAAGGTCAATGTCCTTTTGCTGCAAATACAGTTCC
TATGCAGATGAGAAGTTGAACCTGACCTATGGAGCCGAGCATAATTAGCCAGCTGCACCCTCATAATAAG
GTGCAGATGGTTAATTGCACCAGCAAATAACTGCTTACTTGTGGGCACAAAAGCCTGTACCTAAAATCAT
TGAAAGTATACTTGGGACTATTTATGCTCATGGCAAACAAAACACATTTCCATGAACTGGTTAAATTTAA
GGACTCATTTTTAAAGGTCAATGTCCTTTTGCTGCAAATACAGTTCCTATGCAGATGAGAAGTTGAACCT
GACCTATGGAGCCGAGCATAATTAGCCAGCTGCACCCTCATAATAAGGTGCAGATGGTTAATTGCACCAG
CAAATAACTGCTTACTTGTGGGCACAAAAGCCTGTACCTAAAATCATTGAAAGTATACTTGGGACTATTT
ATGCTCATGGCAAACAAAACACATTTCCGAGCTCGATTCAGCCGGGAGCTTAGGGAGGGGAGGTCACTTC
ATAAGGGCTTGGGGGGGGAGTTGGAGCCACGAGTCGTCCAGCCGGAGCCCCGTGTGGCTGTGCTCCGGCC
TCAGAAGCATCCCCGGATCCAGATCTTTCGAAGCTAGCGCTACCGGTCGCCACCATGGTGAGCAAGGGCG
AGGAGCTGTTCACCGGGGTGGTGCCCATCCTGGTCGAGCTGGACGGCGACGTAAACGGCCACAAGTTCAG
CGTGTCCGGCGAGGGCGAGGGCGATGCCACCTACGGCAAGCTGACCCTGAAGCTGATCTGCACCACCGGC
AAGCTGCCCGTGCCCTGGCCCACCCTCGTGACCACCCTGGGCTACGGCGTGCAGTGCTTCGCCCGCTACC
CCGACCACATGAAGCAGCACGACTTCTTCAAGTCCGCCATGCCCGAAGGCTACGTCCAGGAGCGCACCAT
CTTCTTCAAGGACGACGGCAACTACAAGACCCGCGCCGAGGTGAAGTTCGAGGGCGACACCCTGGTGAAC
CGCATCGAGCTGAAGGGCATCGACTTCAAGGAGGACGGCAACATCCTGGGGCACAAGCTGGAGTACAACT
ACAACAGCCACAACGTCTATATCACCGCCGACAAGCAGAAGAACGGCATCAAGGCCAACTTCAAGATCCG
CCACAACATCGAGGACGGCGGCGTGCAGCTCGCCGACCACTACCAGCAGAACACCCCCATCGGCGACGGC
CCCGTGCTGCTGCCCGACAACCACTACCTGAGCTACCAGTCCAAGCTGAGCAAAGACCCCAACGAGAAGC
GCGATCACATGGTCCTGCTGGAGTTCGTGACCGCCGCCGGGATCACTCTCGGCATGGACGAGCTGTACAA
GTAAGTCGACGGCGCGCCGCGGCCGCGAATTCGATATCATAATCAACCTCTGGATTACAAAATTTGTGAA
AGATTGACTGGTATTCTTAACTATGTTGCTCCTTTTACGCTATGTGGATACGCTGCTTTAATGCCTTTGT
ATCATGCTATTGCTTCCCGTATGGCTTTCATTTTCTCCTCCTTGTATAAATCCTGGTTAGTTCTTGCCAC
GGCGGAACTCATCGCCGCCTGCCTTGCCCGCTGCTGGACAGGGGCTCGGCTGTTGGGCACTGACAATTCC
GTGGCTCGAGAGATCTTCGACTGTGCCTTCTAGTTGCCAGCCATCTGTTGTTTGCCCCTCCCCCGTGCCT
TCCTTGACCCTGGAAGGTGCCACTCCCACTGTCCTTTCCTAATAAAATGAGGAAATTGCATCGCATTGTC
TGAGTAGGTGTCATTCTATTCTGGGGGGTGGGGTGGGGCAGGACAGCAAGGGGGAGGATTGGGAAGACAA
TAGCAGGCATGAGATCTCACGTGCGGACCGAGCGGCCGCAGGAACCCCTAGTGATGGAGTTGGCCACTCC
CTCTCTGCGCGCTCGCTCGCTCACTGAGGCCGGGCGACCAAAGGTCGCCCGACGCCCGGGCTTTGCCCGG
GCGGCCTCAGTGAGCGAGCGAGCGCGCAGCTGCCTGCAGGGGCGCCTGATGCGGTATTTTCTCCTTACGC
ATCTGTGCGGTATTTCACACCGCATA
[95 nt withheld, positions 2687-2781]
T
[46 nt withheld, positions 2783-2828]
C
[141 nt withheld, positions 2830-2970]
CCTTTGACGTTGGAGTCCACGTTCTTT
[37 nt withheld, positions 2998-3034]
ACTCTATCTCGGGCTATTCTTTTGATTTATAAGGGATTTTGCCGATTTCGGTCTATTGGTTAAAAAATGA
GCTGATTTAACAAAAATTTAACGCGAATTTTAACAAAATATTAACGTTTACAATTTTATGGTGCACTCTC
AGTACAATCTGCTCTGATGCCGCATAGTTAAGCCAGCCCCGACACCCGCCAACACCCGCTGACGCGCCCT
GACGGGCTTGTCTGCTCCCGGCATCCGCTTACAGACAAGCTGTGACCGTCTCCGGGAGCTGCATGTGTCA
GAGGTTTTCACCGTCATCACCGAAACGCGCGAGACGAAAGGGCCTCGTGATACGCCTATTTTTATAGGTT
AATGTCATGATAATAATGGTTTCTTAGACGTCAGGTGGCACTTTTCGGGGAAATGTGCGCGGAACCCCTA
TTTGTTTATTTTTCTAAATACATTCAAATATGTATCCGCTCATGAGACAATAACCCTGATAAATGCTTCA
ATAATATTGAAAAAGGAAGAGTATGAGTATTCAACATTTCCGTGTCGCCCTTATTCCCTTTTTTGCGGCA
TTTTGCCTTCCTGTTTTTGCTCACCCAGAAACGCTGGTGAAAGTAAAAGATGCTGAAGATCAGTTGGGTG
CACGAGTGGGTTACATCGAACTGGATCTCAACAGCGGTAAGATCCTTGAGAGTTTTCGCCCCGAAGAACG
TTTTCCAATGATGAGCACTTTTAAAGTTCTGCTATGTGGCGCGGTATTATCCCGTATTGACGCCGGGCAA
GAGCAACTCGGTCGCCGCATACACTATTCTCAGAATGACTTGGTTGAGTACTCACCAGTCACAGAAAAGC
ATCTTACGGATGGCATGACAGTAAGAGAATTATGCAGTGCTGCCATAACCATGAGTGATAACACTGCGGC
CAACTTACTTCTGACAACGATCGGAGGACCGAAGGAGCTAACCGCTTTTTTGCACAACATGGGGGATCAT
GTAACTCGCCTTGATCGTTGGGAACCGGAGCTGAATGAAGCCATACCAAACGACGAGCGTGACACCACGA
TGCCTGTAGCAATGGCAACAACGTTGCGCAAACTATTAACTGGCGAACTACTTACTCTAGCTTCCCGGCA
ACAATTAATAGACTGGATGGAGGCGGATAAAGTTGCAGGACCACTTCTGCGCTCGGCCCTTCCGGCTGGC
TGGTTTATTGCTGATAAATCTGGAGCCGGTGAGCGTGGGTCTCGCGGTATCATTGCAGCACTGGGGCCAG
ATGGTAAGCCCTCCCGTATCGTAGTTATCTACACGACGGGGAGTCAGGCAACTATGGATGAACGAAATAG
ACAGATCGCTGAGATAGGTGCCTCACTGATTAAGCATTGGTAACTGTCAGACCAAGTTTACTCATATATA
CTTTAGATTGATTTAAAACTTCATTTTTAATTTAAAAGGATCTAGGTGAAGATCCTTTTTGATAATCTCA
TGACCAAAATCCCTTAACGTGAGTTTTCGTTCCACTGAGCGTCAGACCCCGTAGAAAAGATCAAAGGATC
TTCTTGAGATCCTTTTTTTCTGCGCGTAATCTGCTGCTTGCAAACAAAAAAACCACCGCTACCAGCGGTG
GTTTGTTTGCCGGATCAAGAGCTACCAACTCTTTTTCCGAAGGTAACTGGCTTCAGCAGAGCGCAGATAC
CAAATACTGTTCTTCTAGTGTAGCCGTAGTTAGGCCACCACTTCAAGAACTCTGTAGCACCGCCTACATA
CCTCGCTCTGCTAATCCTGTTACCAGTGGCTGCTGCCAGTGGCGATAAGTCGTGTCTTACCGGGTTGGAC
TCAAGACGATAGTTACCGGATAAGGCGCAGCGGTCGGGCTGAACGGGGGGTTCGTGCACACAGCCCAGCT
TGGAGCGAACGACCTACACCGAACTGAGATACCTACAGCGTGAGCTATGAGAAAGCGCCACGCTTCCCGA
AGGGAGAAAGGCGGACAGGTATCCGGTAAGCGGCAGGGTCGGAACAGGAGAGCGCACGAGGGAGCTTCCA
GGGGGAAACGCCTGGTATCTTTATAGTCCTGTCGGGTTTCGCCACCTCTGACTTGAGCGTCGATTTTTGT
GATGCTCGTCAGGGGGGCGGAGCCTATGGAAAAACGCCAGCAACGCGGCCTTTTTACGGTTCCTGGCCTT
TTGCTGGCCTTTTGCTCACATGT
Features (pLannotate 1.2.2; 14 found; start..end, strand, type, name):
     12..39      +  repeat_region  AAV2 ITR (fragment): inverted terminal repeat of adeno-associated virus serotype 2 inverted
     68..95      +  repeat_region  AAV2 ITR (fragment): inverted terminal repeat of adeno-associated virus serotype 2 inverted
   1245..1961    +  CDS            SYFP2: SYFP2 is a basic (constitutively fluorescent) yellow fluorescent protein published in 2006, derived from Aequorea victoria. It is reported to be a very rapidly-maturing monomer with moderate acid sensitivity.
   2001..2158    +  misc_feature   WPRE (fragment): woodchuck hepatitis virus posttranscriptional regulatory element
   2164..2244    +  misc_feature   WPRE (fragment): woodchuck hepatitis virus posttranscriptional regulatory element
   2261..2372    +  polyA_signal   bGH poly(A) signal: bovine growth hormone polyadenylation signal
   2490..2630    +  repeat_region  AAV2 ITR: inverted terminal repeat of adeno-associated virus serotype 2 inverted
   2635..2686    -  misc_feature   bom (fragment): basis of mobility region from pBR322
   2705..3160    +  rep_origin     f1 ori (sequence partly withheld): f1 bacteriophage origin of replication; arrow indicates direction of (+) strand synthesis
   3161..3210    -  misc_feature   bom (fragment): basis of mobility region from pBR322
   3312..3347    -  CDS            rop (fragment): Rop protein, which maintains plasmids at low copy number; rop
   3442..3546    +  promoter       AmpR promoter: bla
   3547..4407    +  CDS            AmpR: β-lactamase; bla; confers resistance to ampicillin, carbenicillin, and related antibiotics
   4578..5166    +  rep_origin     ori: high-copy-number ColE1/pMB1/pBR322/pUC origin of replication
