[The description below was written by a language model from this plasmid's Addgene catalogue record and pLannotate feature annotations shown in this document.]
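Description:
AiP12328 - pAAV-3xSP10ins-AiE0354h_3xC2-minRho-SYFP2-WPRE3-BGHpA (alias CN2328) is a 5,227 nt AAV transfer plasmid built on a pAAV2 backbone, intended for packaging an enhancer-driven reporter genome into recombinant adeno-associated virus. In bacteria it replicates from a high-copy ColE1/pUC-type origin and is selected with ampicillin through the β-lactamase gene and its native promoter. An f1 phage origin is also present in the backbone, along with short pBR322-derived bom and rop remnants. AAV2 inverted terminal repeats flank the expression cassette and supply the cis signals for replication and encapsidation of the viral genome. The annotation detects the downstream ITR in full but only two short fragments of the upstream one.

The payload is SYFP2, a rapidly maturing monomeric yellow fluorescent protein derived from Aequorea victoria. It is followed by a shortened woodchuck hepatitis virus posttranscriptional regulatory element (WPRE3, annotated as two WPRE fragments), which enhances transcript expression, and by the bovine growth hormone polyadenylation signal. Going by the construct name, the roughly 1.1 kb unannotated region upstream of the reporter holds a 3xSP10 insulator element, the AiE0354h_3xC2 enhancer (apparently a triplicated core of AiE0354h) and a minimal promoter. None of these is identified in the feature table. The records disagree on the minimal promoter: the name specifies minRho, whereas the catalogue field lists minBG.

A minimal promoter has little activity alone, so reporter expression should depend on the enhancer, which was designed to drive AAV-mediated transgene expression in specific populations of brain cells. The record does not state which populations. The plasmid belongs to a collection of enhancer AAVs for genetic access to cortical cell types, with SYFP2 fluorescence marking the cells where the enhancer is active.
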