Addgene plasmid #230361: AiP12328 - pAAV-3xSP10ins-AiE0354h_3xC2-minRho-SYFP2-WPRE3-BGHpA (Alias: CN2328)
Purpose: AiE0354h_3xC2 is an enhancer sequence, designed to drive AAV-mediated transgene expression in specific populations of brain cells
Depositing lab: Allen Institute for Brain Science & Jonathan Ting. Depositing organization: Allen Institute. Publication: A suite of enhancer AAVs and transgenic mouse lines for genetic access to cortical cell types. Ben-Simon Y, Hooper M, Narayan S, Daigle TL, Dwivedi D, Way SW, Oster A, Stafford DA, Mich JK, Taormina MJ, Martinez RA, Opitz-Araya X, Roth JR, Alexander JR, Allen S, Amster A, Arbuckle J, Ayala A, Baker PM, Bakken TE, Barcelli T, Barta S, Bendrick J, Bertagnolli D, Bielstein C, Bishwakarma P, Bowlus J, Boyer G, Brouner K, Casian B, Casper T, Chakka AB, Chakrabarty R, Chance RK, Chavan S, Clark M, Colbert K, Collman F, Daniel S, Departee M, DiValentin P, Donadio N, Dotson N, Egdorf T, Fliss T, Gabitto M, Garcia J, Gary A, Gasperini M, Gloe J, Goldy J, Gore BB, Graybuck L, Greisman N, Haeseleer F, Halterman C, Haradon Z, Hastings SD, Helback O, Ho W, Hockemeyer D, Huang C, Huff S, Hunker A, Johansen N, Jones D, Juneau Z, Kalmbach B, Kannan M, Khem S, Kussick E, Kutsal R, Larsen R, Lee C, Lee AY, Leibly M, Lenz GH, Li S, Liang E, Lusk N, Madigan Z, Malloy J, Malone J, McCue R, Melchor J, Mollenkopf T, Moosman S, Morin E, Newman D, Ng L, Ngo K, Omstead V, Otto S, Oyama A, Pena N, Pham T, Phillips E, Pom CA, Potekhina L, Ransford S, Ray PL, Rette D, Reynoldson C, Rimorin C, Rocha D, Ruiz A, Sanchez REA, Sawyer L, Sedeno-Cortes A, Sevigny JP, Shapovalova N, Shepard N, Shulga L, Sigler AR, Siverts L, Soliman S, Somasundaram S, Staats B, Stewart K, Szelenyi E, Tieu M, Trader C, Tran A, van Velthoven CTJ, Walker M, Wang Y, Weed N, Wirthlin M, Wood T, Wynalda B, Yao Z, Zhou T, Ariza J, Dee N, Reding M, Ronellenfitch K, Mufti S, Sunkin SM, Smith KA, Esposito L, Waters J, Thyagarajan B, Yao S, Lein ES, Zeng H, Levi BP, Ngai J, Ting JT, Tasic B. Cell. 2025 May 16:S0092-8674(25)00513-6. doi: 10.1016/j.cell.2025.05.002. PubMed 40403729.
Backbone
  Vector backbone: pAAV2
  Vector type: AAV
Growth in bacteria
  Bacterial resistance: Ampicillin, 100 μg/mL
  Growth temperature: 37°C
  Growth strain: NEB Stable
  Copy number: High Copy
Gene/Insert
  Gene/Insert name: SYFP2
  Species: Synthetic
  Promoter: minBG
  Cloning method: Gibson Cloning
Terms and licenses: Academic/Nonprofit Terms; Industry Terms: Not Available to Industry
How to cite: AiP12328 - pAAV-3xSP10ins-AiE0354h_3xC2-minRho-SYFP2-WPRE3-BGHpA (Alias: CN2328) was a gift from Allen Institute for Brain Science & Jonathan Ting (Addgene plasmid # 230361 ; http://n2t.net/addgene:230361 ; RRID:Addgene_230361)
